Addgene plasmid #102904: GG-EBNA-EEA-guide1-PGK-Puro
Purpose: EBNA episome plasmid for U6 promoter-driven expression of a gRNA targeting EEA-motif. Includes PGK-puro selection cassette.
Depositing lab: Timo Otonkoski. Depositing organization: University of Helsinki. Publication: Human pluripotent reprogramming with CRISPR activators. Weltner J, Balboa D, Katayama S, Bespalov M, Krjutskov K, Jouhilahti EM, Trokovic R, Kere J, Otonkoski T. Nat Commun. 2018 Jul 6;9(1):2643. doi: 10.1038/s41467-018-05067-x. PubMed 29980666.
Backbone
  Vector backbone: GG-EBNA
  Vector type: Mammalian Expression, CRISPR
  Selectable markers: Puromycin
Growth in bacteria
  Bacterial resistance: Ampicillin, 100 μg/mL
  Growth temperature: 37°C
  Growth strain: DH5alpha
  Copy number: High Copy
Gene/Insert
  Gene/Insert name: EEA-guide1-PGK-Puro
  gRNA/shRNA sequence: CCCAGCACTTTGGG
  Promoter: U6
  Cloning method: Restriction Enzyme; 5′ cloning site unknown (unknown if destroyed); 3′ cloning site unknown (unknown if destroyed)
  Sequencing primers: 5′ unknown
Terms and licenses: Academic/Nonprofit Terms; Industry Terms: Not Available to Industry
How to cite: GG-EBNA-EEA-guide1-PGK-Puro was a gift from Timo Otonkoski (Addgene plasmid # 102904 ; http://n2t.net/addgene:102904 ; RRID:Addgene_102904)
