[The description below was written by a language model from this plasmid's Addgene catalogue record and pLannotate feature annotations shown in this document.]
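Description:
GG-EBNA-EEA-guide1-PGK-Puro is a 9,360 bp mammalian CRISPR guide-expression plasmid built on the GG-EBNA backbone, an Epstein-Barr virus-derived episomal vector. In bacteria it is maintained at high copy through a ColE1/pUC-type origin and selected with ampicillin via the β-lactamase gene. Remnants of lac regulatory elements, a T7 promoter, multiple cloning site pieces and small fragments of M13 ori, bom and rop are leftovers of the cloning backbone rather than functional parts of the payload.

The payload is a human U6 RNA polymerase III promoter driving a single guide RNA, in which a short spacer directed at the EEA-motif is fused to the Streptococcus pyogenes Cas9 gRNA scaffold. No Cas9 or dCas9 effector is encoded, so this must be provided from a separate construct. Downstream, a mouse PGK promoter drives puromycin N-acetyltransferase, allowing puromycin selection of transfected mammalian cells. Episomal persistence comes from the EBNA1 coding sequence together with oriP: EBNA1 binds oriP to promote replication and retention of the plasmid as an extrachromosomal element in dividing primate cells, without integration. The short BRRF2 and gL annotations flanking these elements appear to be carried-over EBV genomic sequence, and the brief AAV2 ITR match is only a fragment. Two loxP sites in the same orientation bracket the PGK-puro and EBNA1 region, so Cre would be expected to excise that segment, though the record does not state an intended use for them.

According to the deposit information, the plasmid supplies EEA-motif targeting guide RNA in work on reprogramming human cells to pluripotency with CRISPR activators.
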