Features (pLannotate 1.2.2; 26 found; start..end, strand, type, name):
     77..173     +  rep_origin     M13 ori (fragment): M13 bacteriophage origin of replication; arrow indicates direction of (+) strand synthesis
    174..223     -  misc_feature   bom (fragment): basis of mobility region from pBR322
    325..360     -  CDS            rop (fragment): Rop protein, which maintains plasmids at low copy number; rop
    455..559     +  promoter       AmpR promoter: bla
    560..1420    +  CDS            AmpR: β-lactamase; bla; confers resistance to ampicillin, carbenicillin, and related antibiotics
   1591..2179    +  rep_origin     ori: high-copy-number ColE1/pMB1/pBR322/pUC origin of replication
   2362..2454    +  CDS            lacI (fragment): lac repressor; lacI; The lac repressor binds to the lac operator to inhibit transcription in E. coli. This inhibition can be relieved by adding lactose or isopropyl-β-D-thiogalactopyranoside (IPTG).
   2467..2488    +  protein_bind   CAP binding site: CAP binding activates transcription in the presence of cAMP. E. coli catabolite activator protein
   2503..2533    +  promoter       lac promoter: promoter for the E. coli lac operon
   2541..2557    +  protein_bind   lac operator: The lac repressor binds to the lac operator to inhibit transcription in E. coli. This inhibition can be relieved by adding lactose or isopropyl-β-D-thiogalactopyranoside (IPTG). lac repressor encoded by lacI
   2600..2618    +  promoter       T7 promoter: promoter for bacteriophage T7 RNA polymerase
   2624..2658    -  misc_feature   MCS (fragment): pUC18/19 multiple cloning site
   2658..2679    +  misc_feature   MCS (fragment): multiple cloning site
   2684..2703    -  CDS            lacZα (fragment): LacZα fragment of β-galactosidase; lacZ fragment
   2702..2942    +  promoter       U6 promoter: RNA polymerase III promoter for human U6 snRNA
   2966..3041    +  misc_RNA       gRNA scaffold: guide RNA scaffold for the Streptococcus pyogenes CRISPR/Cas9 system
   3082..3169    +  repeat_region  AAV2 ITR (fragment): inverted terminal repeat of adeno-associated virus serotype 2 inverted
   3199..3232    -  protein_bind   loxP: Cre-mediated recombination occurs in the 8-bp core sequence (GCATACAT). Cre recombinase
   3293..3790    +  promoter       PGK promoter: mouse phosphoglycerate kinase 1 promoter
   3830..4429    +  CDS            PuroR: puromycin N-acetyltransferase; pac from Streptomyces alboniger; confers resistance to puromycin
   4496..4840    +  CDS            BRRF2_EBVB9 (fragment): Protein inferred from homology: Swiss-Prot protein existence level 3. From Epstein-Barr virus (strain B95-8) (HHV-4) (Human herpesvirus 4).
   4878..6803    +  CDS            EBNA1: Epstein-Barr nuclear antigen 1, also known as EBNA-1 crucial for latent viral infection, and for episomal amplification of vectors containing the oriP origin (Okita et al., 2013)
   6886..6954    +  CDS            gL (fragment): GL_EBVB9 - Experimental evidence at protein level: Swiss-Prot protein existence level 1. The heterodimer glycoprotein H-glycoprotein L is required for the fusion of viral and plasma membranes leading to virus entry into the host cell. Acts as a functional inhibitor of gH and maintains gH in an inhibited form. Upon binding to host integrins, gL dissociates from gH leading to activation of the viral fusion glycoproteins gB and gH. Fusion of EBV with B-lymphocytes requires the additional receptor- binding protein gp42, which forms a complex with gH/gL. The heterodimer gH/gL targets also host EPHA
   6971..7004    -  protein_bind   loxP: Cre-mediated recombination occurs in the 8-bp core sequence (GCATACAT). Cre recombinase
   7038..7190    +  CDS            gL (fragment): GL_EBVA8 - Experimental evidence at protein level: Swiss-Prot protein existence level 1. The heterodimer glycoprotein H-glycoprotein L is required for the fusion of viral and plasma membranes leading to virus entry into the host cell. Acts as a functional inhibitor of gH and maintains gH in an inhibited form. Upon binding to host integrins, gL dissociates from gH leading to activation of the viral fusion glycoproteins gB and gH. The heterodimer gH/gL targets also host EPHA2 to promote viral entry. From Epstein-Barr virus (strain AG876) (HHV-4) (Human herpesvirus 4).
   7191..8980    +  rep_origin     oriP: Epstein-Barr virus oriP replication origin (Yates et al., 2000)
>Addgene plasmid #102904 | GG-EBNA-EEA-guide1-PGK-Puro | depositor full sequence | sequence record 194742 | GG-EBNA-EEA-guide1-PGK-Puro sequence 9360 bps
GCACTGCCCCGCGAAGAAGGGGCAGAGATGTCGTAGTCAGGTTTAGTTCGTCCGGGGCGGGGCATCGATC
CTCTAGTAAGGGATTTTGCCGATTTCGGCCTATTGGTTAAAAAATGAGCTGATTTAACAAAAATTTAACG
CGAATTTTAACAAAATATTAACGTTTACAATTTTATGGTGCACTCTCAGTACAATCTGCTCTGATGCCGC
ATAGTTAAGCCAGCCCCGACACCCGCCAACACCCGCTGACGCGCCCTGACGGGCTTGTCTGCTCCCGGCA
TCCGCTTACAGACAAGCTGTGACCGTCTCCGGGAGCTGCATGTGTCAGAGGTTTTCACCGTCATCACCGA
AACGCGCGAGACGAAAGGGCCTCGTGATACGCCTATTTTTATAGGTTAATGTCATGATAATAATGGTTTC
TTAGACGTCAGGTGGCACTTTTCGGGGAAATGTGCGCGGAACCCCTATTTGTTTATTTTTCTAAATACAT
TCAAATATGTATCCGCTCATGAGACAATAACCCTGATAAATGCTTCAATAATATTGAAAAAGGAAGAGTA
TGAGTATTCAACATTTCCGTGTCGCCCTTATTCCCTTTTTTGCGGCATTTTGCCTTCCTGTTTTTGCTCA
CCCAGAAACGCTGGTGAAAGTAAAAGATGCTGAAGATCAGTTGGGTGCACGAGTGGGTTACATCGAACTG
GATCTCAACAGCGGTAAGATCCTTGAGAGTTTTCGCCCCGAAGAACGTTTTCCAATGATGAGCACTTTTA
AAGTTCTGCTATGTGGCGCGGTATTATCCCGTATTGACGCCGGGCAAGAGCAACTCGGTCGCCGCATACA
CTATTCTCAGAATGACTTGGTTGAGTACTCACCAGTCACAGAAAAGCATCTTACGGATGGCATGACAGTA
AGAGAATTATGCAGTGCTGCCATAACCATGAGTGATAACACTGCGGCCAACTTACTTCTGACAACGATCG
GAGGACCGAAGGAGCTAACCGCTTTTTTGCACAACATGGGGGATCATGTAACTCGCCTTGATCGTTGGGA
ACCGGAGCTGAATGAAGCCATACCAAACGACGAGCGTGACACCACGATGCCTGTAGCAATGGCAACAACG
TTGCGCAAACTATTAACTGGCGAACTACTTACTCTAGCTTCCCGGCAACAATTAATAGACTGGATGGAGG
CGGATAAAGTTGCAGGACCACTTCTGCGCTCGGCCCTTCCGGCTGGCTGGTTTATTGCTGATAAATCTGG
AGCCGGTGAGCGTGGGTCTCGCGGTATCATTGCAGCACTGGGGCCAGATGGTAAGCCCTCCCGTATCGTA
GTTATCTACACGACGGGGAGTCAGGCAACTATGGATGAACGAAATAGACAGATCGCTGAGATAGGTGCCT
CACTGATTAAGCATTGGTAACTGTCAGACCAAGTTTACTCATATATACTTTAGATTGATTTAAAACTTCA
TTTTTAATTTAAAAGGATCTAGGTGAAGATCCTTTTTGATAATCTCATGACCAAAATCCCTTAACGTGAG
TTTTCGTTCCACTGAGCGTCAGACCCCGTAGAAAAGATCAAAGGATCTTCTTGAGATCCTTTTTTTCTGC
GCGTAATCTGCTGCTTGCAAACAAAAAAACCACCGCTACCAGCGGTGGTTTGTTTGCCGGATCAAGAGCT
ACCAACTCTTTTTCCGAAGGTAACTGGCTTCAGCAGAGCGCAGATACCAAATACTGTTCTTCTAGTGTAG
CCGTAGTTAGGCCACCACTTCAAGAACTCTGTAGCACCGCCTACATACCTCGCTCTGCTAATCCTGTTAC
CAGTGGCTGCTGCCAGTGGCGATAAGTCGTGTCTTACCGGGTTGGACTCAAGACGATAGTTACCGGATAA
GGCGCAGCGGTCGGGCTGAACGGGGGGTTCGTGCACACAGCCCAGCTTGGAGCGAACGACCTACACCGAA
CTGAGATACCTACAGCGTGAGCTATGAGAAAGCGCCACGCTTCCCGAAGGGAGAAAGGCGGACAGGTATC
CGGTAAGCGGCAGGGTCGGAACAGGAGAGCGCACGAGGGAGCTTCCAGGGGGAAACGCCTGGTATCTTTA
TAGTCCTGTCGGGTTTCGCCACCTCTGACTTGAGCGTCGATTTTTGTGATGCTCGTCAGGGGGGCGGAGC
CTATGGAAAAACGCCAGCAACGCGGCCTTTTTACGGTTCCTGGCCTTTTGCTGGCCTTTTGCTCACATGT
TCTTTCCTGCGTTATCCCCTGATTCTGTGGATAACCGTATTACCGCCTTTGAGTGAGCTGATACCGCTCG
CCGCAGCCGAACGACCGAGCGCAGCGAGTCAGTGAGCGAGGAAGCGGAAGAGCGCCCAATACGCAAACCG
CCTCTCCCCGCGCGTTGGCCGATTCATTAATGCAGCTGGCACGACAGGTTTCCCGACTGGAAAGCGGGCA
GTGAGCGCAACGCAATTAATGTGAGTTAGCTCACTCATTAGGCACCCCAGGCTTTACACTTTATGCTTCC
GGCTCGTATGTTGTGTGGAATTGTGAGCGGATAACAATTTCACACAGGAAACAGCTATGACCATGATTAC
GCCAAGCTCTAATACGACTCACTATAGGGAGACAAGCTTGCATGCCTGCAGGTCGACTCTAGAGGATCTC
GAGCTCAAGCTTCGAATTCCCCCTGTAAAACGACGGCCAGTGAGGGCCTATTTCCCATGATTCCTTCATA
TTTGCATATACGATACAAGGCTGTTAGAGAGATAATTGGAATTAATTTGACTGTAAACACAAAGATATTA
GTACAAAATACGTGACGTAGAAAGTAATAATTTCTTGGGTAGTTTGCAGTTTTAAAATTATGTTTTAAAA
TGGACTATCATATGCTTACCGTAACTTGAAAGTATTTCGATTTCTTGGCTTTATATATCTTGTGGAAAGG
ACGAAACACCGCCCAGCACTTTGGGGTTTTAGAGCTAGAAATAGCAAGTTAAAATAAGGCTAGTCCGTTA
TCAACTTGAAAAAGTGGCACCGAGTCGGTGCTTTTTTTCATGGTCATAGCTGTTTCCTCATGAGCGGCCG
CAGGAACCCCTAGTGATGGAGTTGGCCACTCCCTCTCTGCGCGCTCGCTCGCTCACTGAGGCCGGGCGAC
CAAAGGTCGCCCGACGCCCAATTCCGATCATATTCAATAACCCTTAATATAACTTCGTATAATGTATGCT
ATACGAAGTTATTAGGTCTGAAGAGGAGTTTACGTCCAGCCAAGCTTAGGATCTCGACCTCGAAATTCTA
CCGGGTAGGGGAGGCGCTTTTCCCAAGGCAGTCTGGAGCATGCGCTTTAGCAGCCCCGCTGGCACTTGGC
GCTACACAAGTGGCCTCTGGCCTCGCACACATTCCACATCCACCGGTAGGCGCCAACCGGCTCCGTTCTT
TGGTGGCCCCTTCGCGCCACCTTCTACTCCTCCCCTAGTCAGGAAGTTCCCCCCCGCCCCGCAGCTCGCG
TCGTGCAGGACGTGACAAATGGAAGTAGCACGTCTCACTAGTCTCGTGCAGATGGACAGCACCGCTGAGC
AATGGAAGCGGGTAGGCCTTTGGGGCAGCGGCCAATAGCAGCTTTGCTCCTTCGCTTTCTGGGCTCAGCA
GCTGGGAAGGGTGGGTCCGGGGGCGGGCTCAGGGGCGGGCTCAGGGGCGGGGCGGGCGCCCGAAGGTCCT
CCGGAGGCCCGGCATTCTGCACGCTTCAAAAGCGCACGTCTGCCGCGCTGTTCTCCTCTTCCTCATCTCC
GGGCCTTTCGACCTGCATCCATCTAGATCTCGAGCAGCTGAAGCTTACCATGACCGAGTACAAGCCCACG
GTGCGCCTCGCCACCCGCGACGACGTCCCCAGGGCCGTACGCACCCTCGCCGCCGCGTTCGCCGACTACC
CCGCCACGCGCCACACCGTCGATCCGGACCGCCACATCGAGCGGGTCACCGAGCTGCAAGAACTCTTCCT
CACGCGCGTCGGGCTCGACATCGGCAAGGTGTGGGTCGCGGACGACGGCGCCGCGGTGGCGGTCTGGACC
ACGCCGGAGAGCGTCGAAGCGGGGGCGGTGTTCGCCGAGATCGGCCCGCGCATGGCCGAGTTGAGCGGTT
CCCGGCTGGCCGCGCAGCAACAGATGGAAGGCCTCCTGGCGCCGCACCGGCCCAAGGAGCCCGCGTGGTT
CCTGGCCACCGTCGGCGTCTCGCCCGACCACCAGGGCAAGGGTCTGGGCAGCGCCGTCGTGCTCCCCGGA
GTGGAGGCGGCCGAGCGCGCCGGGGTGCCCGCCTTCCTGGAGACCTCCGCGCCCCGCAACCTCCCCTTCT
ACGAGCGGCTCGGCTTCACCGTCACCGCCGACGTCGAGGTGCCCGAAGGACCGCGCACCTGGTGCATGAC
CCGCAAGCCCGGTGCCTGACGCCCGCCCCACGACCCGCAGCGCCCGACCGAAAGGAGCGCACGACCCCAT
GCATCGATAAGCTGATCCTCACAGGCCGCACCCAGCTTTTCTTCCGTTGCCCCAGTAGCATCTCTGTCTG
GTGACCTTGAAGAGGAAGAGGAGGGGTCCCGAGAATCCCCATCCCTACCGTCCAGCAAAAAGGGGGACGA
GGAATTTGAGGCCTGGCTTGAGGCTCAGGACGCAAATCTTGAGGATGTTCAGCGGGAGTTTTCCGGGCTG
CGAGTAATTGGTGATGAGGACGAGGATGGTTCGGAGGATGGGGAATTTTCAGACCTGGATCTGTCTGACA
GCGACCATGAAGGGGATGAGGGTGGGGGGGCTGTTGGAGGGGGCAGGAGTCTGCACTCCCTGTATTCACT
GAGCGTCGTCTAATAAAGATGTCTATTGATCTCTTTTAGTGTGAATCATGTCTGACGAGGGGCCAGGTAC
AGGACCTGGAAATGGCCTAGGAGAGAAGGGAGACACATCTGGACCAGAAGGCTCCGGCGGCAGTGGACCT
CAAAGAAGAGGGGGTGATAACCATGGACGAGGACGGGGAAGAGGACGAGGACGAGGAGGCGGAAGACCAG
GAGCCCCGGGCGGCTCAGGATCAGGGCCAAGACATAGAGATGGTGTCCGGAGACCCCAAAAACGTCCAAG
TTGCATTGGCTGCAAAGGGACCCACGGTGGAACAGGAGCAGGAGCAGGAGCGGGAGGGGCAGGAGCAGGA
GGGGCAGGAGCAGGAGGAGGGGCAGGAGCAGGAGGAGGGGCAGGAGGGGCAGGAGGGGCAGGAGGGGCAG
GAGCAGGAGGAGGGGCAGGAGCAGGAGGAGGGGCAGGAGGGGCAGGAGGGGCAGGAGCAGGAGGAGGGGC
AGGAGCAGGAGGAGGGGCAGGAGGGGCAGGAGCAGGAGGAGGGGCAGGAGGGGCAGGAGGGGCAGGAGCA
GGAGGAGGGGCAGGAGCAGGAGGAGGGGCAGGAGGGGCAGGAGCAGGAGGAGGGGCAGGAGGGGCAGGAG
GGGCAGGAGCAGGAGGAGGGGCAGGAGCAGGAGGGGCAGGAGGGGCAGGAGGGGCAGGAGCAGGAGGGGC
AGGAGCAGGAGGAGGGGCAGGAGGGGCAGGAGGGGCAGGAGCAGGAGGGGCAGGAGCAGGAGGGGCAGGA
GCAGGAGGGGCAGGAGCAGGAGGGGCAGGAGGGGCAGGAGCAGGAGGGGCAGGAGGGGCAGGAGCAGGAG
GGGCAGGAGGGGCAGGAGCAGGAGGAGGGGCAGGAGGGGCAGGAGCAGGAGGAGGGGCAGGAGGGGCAGG
AGCAGGAGGGGCAGGAGGGGCAGGAGCAGGAGGGGCAGGAGGGGCAGGAGCAGGAGGGGCAGGAGGGGCA
GGAGCAGGAGGAGGGGCAGGAGCAGGAGGGGCAGGAGCAGGAGGTGGAGGCCGGGGTCGAGGAGGCAGTG
GAGGCCGGGGTCGAGGAGGTAGTGGAGGCCGGGGTCGAGGAGGTAGTGGAGGCCGCCGGGGTAGAGGACG
TGAAAGAGCCAGGGGGGGAAGTCGTGAAAGAGCCAGGGGGAGAGGTCGTGGACGTGGAGAAAAGAGGCCC
AGGAGTCCCAGTAGTCAGTCATCATCATCCGGGTCTCCACCGCGCAGGCCCCCTCCAGGTAGAAGGCCAT
TTTTCCACCCTGTAGGGGAAGCCGATTATTTTGAATACCACCAAGAAGGTGGCCCAGATGGTGAGCCTGA
CGTGCCCCCGGGAGCGATAGAGCAGGGCCCCGCAGATGACCCAGGAGAAGGCCCAAGCACTGGACCCCGG
GGTCAGGGTGATGGAGGCAGGCGCAAAAAAGGAGGGTGGTTTGGAAAGCATCGTGGTCAAGGAGGTTCCA
ACCCGAAATTTGAGAACATTGCAGAAGGTTTAAGAGCTCTCCTGGCTAGGAGTCACGTAGAAAGGACTAC
CGACGAAGGAACTTGGGTCGCCGGTGTGTTCGTATATGGAGGTAGTAAGACCTCCCTTTACAACCTAAGG
CGAGGAACTGCCCTTGCTATTCCACAATGTCGTCTTACACCATTGAGTCGTCTCCCCTTTGGAATGGCCC
CTGGACCCGGCCCACAACCTGGCCCGCTAAGGGAGTCCATTGTCTGTTATTTCATGGTCTTTTTACAAAC
TCATATATTTGCTGAGGTTTTGAAGGATGCGATTAAGGACCTTGTTATGACAAAGCCCGCTCCTACCTGC
AATATCAGGGTGACTGTGTGCAGCTTTGACGATGGAGTAGATTTGCCTCCCTGGTTTCCACCTATGGTGG
AAGGGGCTGCCGCGGAGGGTGATGACGGAGATGACGGAGATGAAGGAGGTGATGGAGATGAGGGTGAGGA
AGGGCAGGAGTGATGTAACTTGTTAGGAGACGCCCTCAATCGTATTAAAAGCCGTGTATTCCCCCGCACT
AAAGAATAAATCCCCAGTAGACATCATGCGTGCTGTTGGTGTATTTCTGGCCATCTGTCTTGTCACCATT
TTCGTCCTCCCAACATGGGGCAATTGCCGGAACCCTTAATATAACTTCGTATAATGTATGCTATACGAAG
TTATTAGGTCCCTCGAAGAGGTTCACTAGCGGATCTCAATTGGGCATACCCATGTTGTCACGTCACTCAG
CTCCGCGCTCAACACCTTCTCGCGTTGGAAAACATTAGCGACATTTACCTGGTGAGCAATCAGACATGCG
ACGGCTTTAGCCTGGCCTCCTTAAATTCACCTAAGAATGGGAGCAACCAGCAGGAAAAGGACAAGCAGCG
AAAATTCACGCCCCCTTGGGAGGTGGCGGCATATGCAAAGGATAGCACTCCCACTCTACTACTGGGTATC
ATATGCTGACTGTATATGCATGAGGATAGCATATGCTACCCGGATACAGATTAGGATAGCATATACTACC
CAGATATAGATTAGGATAGCATATGCTACCCAGATATAGATTAGGATAGCCTATGCTACCCAGATATAAA
TTAGGATAGCATATACTACCCAGATATAGATTAGGATAGCATATGCTACCCAGATATAGATTAGGATAGC
CTATGCTACCCAGATATAGATTAGGATAGCATATGCTACCCAGATATAGATTAGGATAGCATATGCTATC
CAGATATTTGGGTAGTATATGCTACCCAGATATAAATTAGGATAGCATATACTACCCTAATCTCTATTAG
GATAGCATATGCTACCCGGATACAGATTAGGATAGCATATACTACCCAGATATAGATTAGGATAGCATAT
GCTACCCAGATATAGATTAGGATAGCCTATGCTACCCAGATATAAATTAGGATAGCATATACTACCCAGA
TATAGATTAGGATAGCATATGCTACCCAGATATAGATTAGGATAGCCTATGCTACCCAGATATAGATTAG
GATAGCATATGCTATCCAGATATTTGGGTAGTATATGCTACCCATGGCAACATTAGCCCACCGTGCTCTC
AGCGACCTCGTGAATATGAGGACCAACAACCCTGTGCTTGGCGCTCAGGCGCAAGTGTGTGTAATTTGTC
CTCCAGATCGCAGCAATCGCGCCCCTATCTTGGCCCGCCCACCTACTTATGCAGGTATTCCCCGGGGTGC
CATTAGTGGTTTTGTGGGCAAGTGGTTTGACCGCAGTGGTTAGCGGGGTTACAATCAGCCAAGTTATTAC
ACCCTTATTTTACAGTCCAAAACCGCAGGGCGGCGTGTGGGGGCTGACGCGTGCCCCCACTCCACAATTT
CAAAAAAAAGAGTGGCCACTTGTCTTTGTTTATGGGCCCCATTGGCGTGGAGCCCCGTTTAATTTTCGGG
GGTGTTAGAGACAACCAGTGGAGTCCGCTGCTGTCGGCGTCCACTCTCTTTCCCCTTGTTACAAATAGAG
TGTAACAACATGGTTCACCTGTCTTGGTCCCTGCCTGGGACACATCTTAATAACCCCAGTATCATATTGC
ACTAGGATTATGTGTTGCCCATAGCCATAAATTCGTGTGAGATGGACATCCAGTCTTTACGGCTTGTCCC
CACCCCATGGATTTCTATTGTTAAAGATATTCAGAATGTTTCATTCCTACACTAGTATTTATTGCCCAAG
GGGTTTGTGAGGGTTATATTGGTGTCATAGCACAATGCCACCACTGAACCCCCCGTCCAAATTTTATTCT
GGGGGCGTCACCTGAAACCTTGTTTTCGAGCACCTCACATACACCTTACTGTTCACAACTCAGCAGTTAT
TCTATTAGCTAAACGAAGGAGAATGAAGAAGCAGGCGAAGATTCAGGAGAGTTCACTGCCCGCTCCTTGA
TCTTCAGCCACTGCCCTTGTGACTAAAATGGTTCACTACCCTCGTGGAATCCTGACCCCATGTAAATAAA
ACCGTGACAGCTCATGGGGTGGGAGATATCGCTGTTCCTTAGGACCCTTTTACTAACCCTAATTCGATAG
CATATGCTTCCCGTTGGGTAACATATGCTATTGAATTAGGGTTAGTCTGGATAGTATATACTACTACCCG
GGAAGCATATGCTACCCGTTTAGGGTTAACAAGGGGGCCTTATAAACACTATTGCTAATGCCCTCTTGAG
GGTCCGCTTATCGGTAGCTACACAGGCCCCTCTGATTGACGTTGGTGTAGCCTCCCGTAGTCTTCCTGGG
CCCCTGGGAGGTACATGTCCCCCAGCATTGGTGTAAGAGCTTCAGCCAAGAGTTACACATAAAGGCAATG
TTGTGTTGCAGTCCACAGACTGCAAAGTCTGCTCCAGGATGAAAGCCACTCAGTGTTGGCAAATGTGCAC
ATCCATTTATAAGGATGTCAACTACAGTCAGAGAACCCCTTTGTGTTTGGTCCCCCCCCGTGTCACATGT
GGAACAGGGCCCAGTTGGCAAGTTGTACCAACCAACTGAAGGGATTACAT
