>Addgene plasmid #102904 | GG-EBNA-EEA-guide1-PGK-Puro | addgene partial sequence | sequence record 198391 | Addgene Partial NGS Result
TGTAACTTGTTAGGAGACGCCCTCAATCGTATTAAAAGCCGTGTATTCCCCCGCACTAAAGAATAAATCC
CCAGTAGACATCATGCGTGCTGTTGGTGTATTTCTGGCCATCTGTCTTGTCACCATTTTCGTCCTCCCAA
CATGGGGCAATTGCCGGAACCCTTAATATAACTTCGTATAATGTATGCTATACGAAGTTATTAGGTCCCT
CGAAGAGGTTCACTAGCGGATCTCAATTGGGCATACCCATGTTGTCACGTCACTCAGCTCCGCGCTCAAC
ACCTTCTCGCGTTGGAAAACATTAGCGACATTTACCTGGTGAGCAATCAGACATGCGACGGCTTTAGCCT
GGCCTCCTTAAATTCACCTAAGAATGGGAGCAACCAGCAGGAAAAGGACAAGCAGCGAAAATTCACGCCC
CCTTGGGAGGTGGCGGCATATGCAAAGGATAGCACTCCCACTCTACTACTGGGTATCATATGCTGACTGT
ATATGCATGAGGATAGCATATGCTACCCGGATACAGATTAGGATAGCATATACTACCCAGATATAGATTA
GGATAGCATATGCTACCCAGATATAGATTAGGATAGCCTATGCTACCCAGATATAAATTAGGATAGCATA
TACTACCCAGATATAGATTAGGATAGCATATGCTACCCAGATATAGATTAGGATAGCCTATGCTACCCAG
ATATAGATTAGGATAGCATATGCTACCCAGATATAGATTAGGATAGCATATGCTATCCAGATATTTGGGT
AGTATATGCTACCCAGATATAAATTAGGATAGCATATACTACCCTAATCTCTATTAGGATAGCATATGCT
ACCCGGATACAGATTAGGATAGCATATACTACCCAGATATAGATTAGGATAGCATATGCTACCCAGATAT
AGATTAGGATAGCCTATGCTACCCAGATATAAATTAGGATAGCATATACTACCCAGATATAGATTAGGAT
AGCATATGCTACCCAGATATAGATTAGGATAGCCTATGCTACCCAGATATAGATTAGGATAGCATATGCT
ATCCAGATATTTGGGTAGTATATGCTACCCATGGCAACATTAGCCCACCGTGCTCTCAGCGACCTCGTGA
ATATGAGGACCAACAACCCTGTGCTTGGCGCTCAGGCGCAAGTGTGTGTAATTTGTCCTCCAGATCGCAG
CAATCGCGCCCCTATCTTGGCCCGCCCACCTACTTATGCAGGTATTCCCCGGGGTGCCATTAGTGGTTTT
GTGGGCAAGTGGTTTGACCGCAGTGGTTAGCGGGGTTACAATCAGCCAAGTTATTACACCCTTATTTTAC
AGTCCAAAACCGCAGGGCGGCGTGTGGGGGCTGACGCGTGCCCCCACTCCACAATTTCAAAAAAAAGAGT
GGCCACTTGTCTTTGTTTATGGGCCCCATTGGCGTGGAGCCCCGTTTAATTTTCGGGGGTGTTAGAGACA
ACCAGTGGAGTCCGCTGCTGTCGGCGTCCACTCTCTTTCCCCTTGTTACAAATAGAGTGTAACAACATGG
TTCACCTGTCTTGGTCCCTGCCTGGGACACATCTTAATAACCCCAGTATCATATTGCACTAGGATTATGT
GTTGCCCATAGCCATAAATTCGTGTGAGATGGACATCCAGTCTTTACGGCTTGTCCCCACCCCATGGATT
TCTATTGTTAAAGATATTCAGAATGTTTCATTCCTACACTAGTATTTATTGCCCAAGGGGTTTGTGAGGG
TTATATTGGTGTCATAGCACAATGCCACCACTGAACCCCCCGTCCAAATTTTATTCTGGGGGCGTCACCT
GAAACCTTGTTTTCGAGCACCTCACATACACCTTACTGTTCACAACTCAGCAGTTATTCTATTAGCTAAA
CGAAGGAGAATGAAGAAGCAGGCGAAGATTCAGGAGAGTTCACTGCCCGCTCCTTGATCTTCAGCCACTG
CCCTTGTGACTAAAATGGTTCACTACCCTCGTGGAATCCTGACCCCATGTAAATAAAACCGTGACAGCTC
ATGGGGTGGGAGATATCGCTGTTCCTTAGGACCCTTTTACTAACCCTAATTCGATAGCATATGCTTCCCG
TTGGGTAACATATGCTATTGAATTAGGGTTAGTCTGGATAGTATATACTACTACCCGGGAAGCATATGCT
ACCCGTTTAGGGTTAACAAGGGGGCCTTATAAACACTATTGCTAATGCCCTCTTGAGGGTCCGCTTATCG
GTAGCTACACAGGCCCCTCTGATTGACGTTGGTGTAGCCTCCCGTAGTCTTCCTGGGCCCCTGGGAGGTA
CATGTCCCCCAGCATTGGTGTAAGAGCTTCAGCCAAGAGTTACACATAAAGGCAATGTTGTGTTGCAGTC
CACAGACTGCAAAGTCTGCTCCAGGATGAAAGCCACTCAGTGTTGGCAAATGTGCACATCCATTTATAAG
GATGTCAACTACAGTCAGAGAACCCCTTTGTGTTTGGTCCCCCCCCGTGTCACATGTGGAACAGGGCCCA
GTTGGCAAGTTGTACCAACCAACTGAAGGGATTACATGCACTGCCCCGCGAAGAAGGGGCAGAGATGTCG
TAGTCAGGTTTAGTTCGTCCGGGGCGGGGATCGATCCTCTAGTAAGGGATTTTGCCGATTTCGGTCTATT
GGTTAAAAAATGAGCTGATTTAACAAAAATTTAACGCGAATTTTAACAAAATATTAACGTTTACAATTTT
ATGGTGCACTCTCAGTACAATCTGCTCTGATGCCGCATAGTTAAGCCAGCCCCGACACCCGCCAACACCC
GCTGACGCGCCCTGACGGGCTTGTCTGCTCCCGGCATCCGCTTACAGACAAGCTGTGACCGTCTCCGGGA
GCTGCATGTGTCAGAGGTTTTCACCGTCATCACCGAAACGCGCGAGACGAAAGGGCCTCGTGATACGCCT
ATTTTTATAGGTTAATGTCATGATAATAATGGTTTCTTAGACGTCAGGTGGCACTTTTCGGGGAAATGTG
CGCGGAACCCCTATTTGTTTATTTTTCTAAATACATTCAAATATGTATCCGCTCATGAGACAATAACCCT
GATAAATGCTTCAATAATATTGAAAAAGGAAGAGTATGAGTATTCAACATTTCCGTGTCGCCCTTATTCC
CTTTTTTGCGGCATTTTGCCTTCCTGTTTTTGCTCACCCAGAAACGCTGGTGAAAGTAAAAGATGCTGAA
GATCAGTTGGGTGCACGAGTGGGTTACATCGAACTGGATCTCAACAGCGGTAAGATCCTTGAGAGTTTTC
GCCCCGAAGAACGTTTTCCAATGATGAGCACTTTTAAAGTTCTGCTATGTGGCGCGGTATTATCCCGTAT
TGACGCCGGGCAAGAGCAACTCGGTCGCCGCATACACTATTCTCAGAATGACTTGGTTGAGTACTCACCA
GTCACAGAAAAGCATCTTACGGATGGCATGACAGTAAGAGAATTATGCAGTGCTGCCATAACCATGAGTG
ATAACACTGCGGCCAACTTACTTCTGACAACGATCGGAGGACCGAAGGAGCTAACCGCTTTTTTGCACAA
CATGGGGGATCATGTAACTCGCCTTGATCGTTGGGAACCGGAGCTGAATGAAGCCATACCAAACGACGAG
CGTGACACCACGATGCCTGTAGCAATGGCAACAACGTTGCGCAAACTATTAACTGGCGAACTACTTACTC
TAGCTTCCCGGCAACAATTAATAGACTGGATGGAGGCGGATAAAGTTGCAGGACCACTTCTGCGCTCGGC
CCTTCCGGCTGGCTGGTTTATTGCTGATAAATCTGGAGCCGGTGAGCGTGGGTCTCGCGGTATCATTGCA
GCACTGGGGCCAGATGGTAAGCCCTCCCGTATCGTAGTTATCTACACGACGGGGAGTCAGGCAACTATGG
ATGAACGAAATAGACAGATCGCTGAGATAGGTGCCTCACTGATTAAGCATTGGTAACTGTCAGACCAAGT
TTACTCATATATACTTTAGATTGATTTAAAACTTCATTTTTAATTTAAAAGGATCTAGGTGAAGATCCTT
TTTGATAATCTCATGACCAAAATCCCTTAACGTGAGTTTTCGTTCCACTGAGCGTCAGACCCCGTAGAAA
AGATCAAAGGATCTTCTTGAGATCCTTTTTTTCTGCGCGTAATCTGCTGCTTGCAAACAAAAAAACCACC
GCTACCAGCGGTGGTTTGTTTGCCGGATCAAGAGCTACCAACTCTTTTTCCGAAGGTAACTGGCTTCAGC
AGAGCGCAGATACCAAATACTGTTCTTCTAGTGTAGCCGTAGTTAGGCCACCACTTCAAGAACTCTGTAG
CACCGCCTACATACCTCGCTCTGCTAATCCTGTTACCAGTGGCTGCTGCCAGTGGCGATAAGTCGTGTCT
TACCGGGTTGGACTCAAGACGATAGTTACCGGATAAGGCGCAGCGGTCGGGCTGAACGGGGGGTTCGTGC
ACACAGCCCAGCTTGGAGCGAACGACCTACACCGAACTGAGATACCTACAGCGTGAGCTATGAGAAAGCG
CCACGCTTCCCGAAGGGAGAAAGGCGGACAGGTATCCGGTAAGCGGCAGGGTCGGAACAGGAGAGCGCAC
GAGGGAGCTTCCAGGGGGAAACGCCTGGTATCTTTATAGTCCTGTCGGGTTTCGCCACCTCTGACTTGAG
CGTCGATTTTTGTGATGCTCGTCAGGGGGGCGGAGCCTATGGAAAAACGCCAGCAACGCGGCCTTTTTAC
GGTTCCTGGCCTTTTGCTGGCCTTTTGCTCACATGTTCTTTCCTGCGTTATCCCCTGATTCTGTGGATAA
CCGTATTACCGCCTTTGAGTGAGCTGATACCGCTCGCCGCAGCCGAACGACCGAGCGCAGCGAGTCAGTG
AGCGAGGAAGCGGAAGAGCGCCCAATACGCAAACCGCCTCTCCCCGCGCGTTGGCCGATTCATTAATGCA
GCTGGCACGACAGGTTTCCCGACTGGAAAGCGGGCAGTGAGCGCAACGCAATTAATGTGAGTTAGCTCAC
TCATTAGGCACCCCAGGCTTTACACTTTATGCTTCCGGCTCGTATGTTGTGTGGAATTGTGAGCGGATAA
CAATTTCACACAGGAAACAGCTATGACCATGATTACGCCAAGCTCTAATACGACTCACTATAGGGAGACA
AGCTTGCATGCCTGCAGGTCGACTCTAGAGGATCTCGAGCTCAAGCTTCGAATTCGGATCCTCGAGCGTC
TCACCCTGTAAAACGACGGCCAGTGAGGGCCTATTTCCCATGATTCCTTCATATTTGCATATACGATACA
AGGCTGTTAGAGAGATAATTGGAATTAATTTGACTGTAAACACAAAGATATTAGTACAAAATACGTGACG
TAGAAAGTAATAATTTCTTGGGTAGTTTGCAGTTTTAAAATTATGTTTTAAAATGGACTATCATATGCTT
ACCGTAACTTGAAAGTATTTCGATTTCTTGGCTTTATATATCTTGTGGAAAGGACGAAACACCGCCCAGC
ACTTTGGGGTTTTAGAGCTAGAAATAGCAAGTTAAAATAAGGCTAGTCCGTTATCAACTTGAAAAAGTGG
CACCGAGTCGGTGCTTTTTTTCATGGTCATAGCTGTTTCCTCATGTGAGACGAGATCTGTCGACGCGGCC
GCAGGAACCCACTCCCTCTCTGCGCGCTCGCTCGCTCACTGAGGCCGGGCGACCAAAGGTCGCCCGACGC
CCAATTCCGATCATATTCAATAACCCTTAATATAACTTCGTATAATGTATGCTATACGAAGTTATTAGGT
CTGAAGAGGAGTTTACGTCCAGCCAAGCTTAGGATCTCGACCTCGAAATTCTACCGGGTAGGGGAGGCGC
TTTTCCCAAGGCAGTCTGGAGCATGCGCTTTAGCAGCCCCGCTGGGCACTTGGCGCTACACAAGTGGCCT
CTGGCCTCGCACACATTCCACATCCACCGGTAGGCGCCAACCGGCTCCGTTCTTTGGTGGCCCCTTCGCG
CCACCTTCTACTCCTCCCCTAGTCAGGAAGTTCCCCCCCGCCCCGCAGCTCGCGTCGTGCAGGACGTGAC
AAATGGAAGTAGCACGTCTCACTAGTCTCGTGCAGATGGACAGCACCGCTGAGCAATGGAAGCGGGTAGG
CCTTTGGGGCAGCGGCCAATAGCAGCTTTGCTCCTTCGCTTTCTGGGCTCAGAGGCTGGGAAGGGGTGGG
TCCGGGGGCGGGCTCAGGGGCGGGCTCAGGGGCGGGGCGGGCGCCCGAAGGTCCTCCGGAGGCCCGGCAT
TCTGCACGCTTCAAAAGCGCACGTCTGCCGCGCTGTTCTCCTCTTCCTCATCTCCGGGCCTTTCGACCTG
CATCCATCTAGATCTCGAGCAGCTGAAGCTTACCATGACCGAGTACAAGCCCACGGTGCGCCTCGCCACC
CGCGACGACGTCCCCAGGGCCGTACGCACCCTCGCCGCCGCGTTCGCCGACTACCCCGCCACGCGCCACA
CCGTCGATCCGGACCGCCACATCGAGCGGGTCACCGAGCTGCAAGAACTCTTCCTCACGCGCGTCGGGCT
CGACATCGGCAAGGTGTGGGTCGCGGACGACGGCGCCGCGGTGGCGGTCTGGACCACGCCGGAGAGCGTC
GAAGCGGGGGCGGTGTTCGCCGAGATCGGCCCGCGCATGGCCGAGTTGAGCGGTTCCCGGCTGGCCGCGC
AGCAACAGATGGAAGGCCTCCTGGCGCCGCACCGGCCCAAGGAGCCCGCGTGGTTCCTGGCCACCGTCGG
CGTCTCGCCCGACCACCAGGGCAAGGGTCTGGGCAGCGCCGTCGTGCTCCCCGGAGTGGAGGCGGCCGAG
CGCGCCGGGGTGCCCGCCTTCCTGGAGACCTCCGCGCCCCACAACCTCCCCTTCTACGAGCGGCTCGGCT
TCACCGTCACCGCCGACGTCGAGGTGCCCGAAGGACCGCGCACCTGGTGCATGACCCGCAAGCCCGGTGC
CTGACGCCCGCCCCACGACCCGCAGCGCCCGACCGAAAGGAGCGCACGACCCCATGCATCGATAAGCTGA
TCCTCACAGGCCGCACCCAGCTTTTCTTCCGTTGCCCCAGTAGCATCTCTGTCTGGTGACCTTGAAGAGG
AAGAGGAGGGGTCCCGAGAATCCCCATCCCTACCGTCCAGCAAAAAGGGGGACGAGGAATTTGAGGCCTG
GCTTGAGGCTCAGGACGCAAATCTTGAGGATGTTCAGCGGGAGTTTTCCGGGCTGCGAGTAATTGGTGAT
GAGGACGAGGATGGTTCGGAGGATGGGGAATTTTCAGACCTGGATCTGTCTGACAGCGACCATGAAGGGG
ATGAGGGTGGGGGGGCTGTTGGAGGGGGCAGGAGTCTGCACTCCCTGTATTCACTGAGCGTCGTCTAATA
AAGATGTCTATTGATCTCTTTTAGTGTGAATCATGTCTGACGAGGGGCCAGGTACAGGACCTGGAAATGG
CCTAGGAGAGAAGGGAGACACATCTGGACCAGAAGGCTCCGGCGGCAGTGGACCTCAAAGAAGAGGGGGT
GATAACCATGGACGAGGACGGGGAAGAGGACGAGGACGAGGAGGCGGAAGACCAGGAGCCCCGGGCGGCT
CAGGATCAGGGCCAAGACATAGAGATGGTGTCCGGAGACCCCAAAAACGTCCAAGTTGCATTGGCTGCAA
AGGGACCCACGGTGGAACAGGAGCAGGAGCAGGAGCGGGAGGGGCAGGAGCAGGAGGGGCAGGAGCAGGA
GGAGGGGCAGGAGCAGGAGGAGGGGCAGGAGGGGCAGGAGGGGCAGGAGGGGCAGGAGCAGGAGGAGGGG
CAGGAGCAGGAGGAGGGGCAGGAGGGGCAGGAGGGGCAGGAGCAGGAGGAGGGGCAGGAGCAGGAGGAGG
GGCAGGAGGGGCAGGAGCAGGAGGAGGGGCAGGAGGGGCAGGAGGGGCAGGAGCAGGAGGAGGGGCAGGA
GCAGGAGGAGGGGCAGGAGGGGCAGGAGCAGGAGGAGGGGCAGGAGGGGCAGGAGGGGCAGGAGCAGGAG
GAGGGGCAGGAGCAGGAGGGGCAGGAGGGGCAGGAGGGGCAGGAGCAGGAGGGGCAGGAGCAGGAGGAGG
GGCAGGAGGGGCAGGAGGGGCAGGAGCAGGAGGGGCAGGAG
